Addgene plasmid #215013: pHAGE pGK ERFlux (Bip-HaloTag7-mGFP-KDEL-STOP)
Purpose: Express a ERphagy reporter in mammalian cells (untested)
Depositing lab: Wade Harper. Depositing organization: Harvard Medical School.
Backbone
  Vector backbone: pHAGE pGK
  Vector type: Mammalian Expression, Lentiviral
  Selectable markers: Blasticidin ; mGFP
Growth in bacteria
  Bacterial resistance: Ampicillin, 100 μg/mL
  Growth temperature: 30°C
  Growth strain: NEB Stable
  Copy number: High Copy
Gene/Insert
  Gene/Insert name: KDEL
  Species: Other
  Tag / fusion protein: HaloTag(7)-mGFP (N terminal on insert)
  Cloning method: Gateway Cloning
Terms and licenses: Academic/Nonprofit Terms; Industry Terms: Not Available to Industry
How to cite: pHAGE pGK ERFlux (Bip-HaloTag7-mGFP-KDEL-STOP) was a gift from Wade Harper (Addgene plasmid # 215013 ; http://n2t.net/addgene:215013 ; RRID:Addgene_215013)
