[The description below was written by a language model from this plasmid's Addgene catalogue record and pLannotate feature annotations shown in this document.]
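Description:
pHAGE pGK ERFlux (Bip-HaloTag7-mGFP-KDEL-STOP) is a self-inactivating HIV-1-based lentiviral expression plasmid of about 10.6 kb, intended to deliver an ER-phagy reporter into mammalian cells; the repository entry flags it as untested. In bacteria it replicates from a high-copy ColE1/pUC-type origin and is selected with ampicillin through the β-lactamase gene. Outside the viral cassette, the backbone also carries an f1 origin and an SV40/EM7-driven bleomycin/Zeocin resistance cassette, although the catalogue does not list this as a selectable marker.

The viral genome is transcribed from a CMV enhancer/promoter fused to a truncated 5' LTR. It contains the Ψ packaging signal with a gag fragment, the RRE for Rev-dependent nuclear export, a cPPT/CTS, a WPRE to boost transcript expression, and a ΔU3 3' LTR followed by a bGH polyadenylation signal. Within it, a mouse PGK promoter drives the reporter, which was inserted by Gateway recombination and is flanked by attB1 and attB2 sites. The open reading frame consists of a BiP signal sequence (annotated as the Drosophila version), HaloTag7 and monomeric EGFP. According to the construct name, it ends in a KDEL ER-retention motif and a stop codon; KDEL is too short to be annotated separately. The signal peptide and KDEL together should direct the fusion to the ER lumen and keep it there. The HaloTag can be covalently labelled with chloroalkane ligands, and the name suggests this is used with GFP fluorescence to follow ER turnover, though the record does not describe the readout. A downstream EF-1α core promoter drives blasticidin S deaminase, so transduced cells can be selected with blasticidin or identified by GFP fluorescence.
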