Features (pLannotate 1.2.2; 36 found; start..end, strand, type, name):
      1..589     +  rep_origin     ori: high-copy-number ColE1/pMB1/pBR322/pUC origin of replication
    772..864     +  CDS            lacI (fragment): lac repressor; lacI; The lac repressor binds to the lac operator to inhibit transcription in E. coli. This inhibition can be relieved by adding lactose or isopropyl-β-D-thiogalactopyranoside (IPTG).
    877..898     +  protein_bind   CAP binding site: CAP binding activates transcription in the presence of cAMP. E. coli catabolite activator protein
    913..943     +  promoter       lac promoter: promoter for the E. coli lac operon
    951..967     +  protein_bind   lac operator: The lac repressor binds to the lac operator to inhibit transcription in E. coli. This inhibition can be relieved by adding lactose or isopropyl-β-D-thiogalactopyranoside (IPTG). lac repressor encoded by lacI
   1040..1161    -  polyA_signal   SV40 poly(A) signal: SV40 polyadenylation signal
   1156..1281    -  CDS            ble (fragment): BLE_KLEPN - Experimental evidence at protein level: Swiss-Prot protein existence level 1. Binding protein with a strong affinity to the bleomycin family of antibiotics. Binds to CL990; an antimitotic-antibiotic compound. From Klebsiella pneumoniae.
   1291..1665    -  CDS            BleoR: antibiotic-binding protein; Sh ble from Streptoalloteichus hindustanus; confers resistance to bleomycin, phleomycin, and Zeocin™
   1684..1731    -  promoter       EM7 promoter: synthetic bacterial promoter&nbsp
   1779..2108    -  promoter       SV40 promoter: SV40 enhancer and early promoter
   2122..2550    -  rep_origin     f1 ori (sequence partly withheld): f1 bacteriophage origin of replication; arrow indicates direction of (+) strand synthesis
   2571..2592    -  promoter       SV40 promoter (fragment): SV40 enhancer and early promoter
   2596..2820    -  polyA_signal   bGH poly(A) signal: bovine growth hormone polyadenylation signal
   2852..3085    -  LTR            3' LTR (ΔU3): self-inactivating 3' long terminal repeat (LTR) from HIV-1
   3087..3106    -  misc_feature   cPPT/CTS (fragment): central polypurine tract and central termination sequence of HIV-1
   3157..3745    -  misc_feature   WPRE: woodchuck hepatitis virus posttranscriptional regulatory element
   3746..4144    -  CDS            BSD: blasticidin S deaminase; Aspergillus terreus BSD; confers resistance to blasticidin
   4169..4380    -  promoter       EF-1α core promoter: core promoter for human elongation factor EF-1α
   4406..4424    -  CDS            small t antigen (fragment): SV40 (simian virus 40) small t antigen
   4488..4512    +  protein_bind   attB2: mutant version of attB; recombination site for the Gateway® BP reaction BP Clonase™
   4537..5250    -  CDS            mEGFP: mEGFP is a basic (constitutively fluorescent) green fluorescent protein published in 2002, derived from Aequorea victoria. It has moderate acid sensitivity.
   5258..6141    -  CDS            HaloTag® (fragment): modified bacterial dehalogenase that forms covalent bonds with chloroalkane derivatives
   6146..6198    -  sig_peptide    BiP signal sequence: Drosophila BiP signal sequence
   6207..6231    -  protein_bind   attB1: mutant version of attB; recombination site for the Gateway® BP reaction BP Clonase™
   6238..6737    -  promoter       PGK promoter: mouse phosphoglycerate kinase 1 promoter
   6833..6950    -  misc_feature   cPPT/CTS: central polypurine tract and central termination sequence of HIV-1
   7000..7100    -  CDS            Rev (fragment): human immunodeficiency virus 1 (HIV-1) Rev protein; rev; enhances nuclear export of unspliced and incompletely spliced viral mRNAs
   7477..7710    -  misc_feature   RRE: The Rev response element (RRE) of HIV-1 allows for Rev-dependent mRNA export from the nucleus to the cytoplasm.
   7885..8223    -  CDS            HIV-1 gag (fragment): gag protein from human immunodeficiency virus 1; gag
   8207..8332    -  misc_feature   HIV-1 Ψ: packaging signal of human immunodeficiency virus type 1
   8379..8559    -  LTR            5' LTR (truncated): truncated 5' long terminal repeat (LTR) from HIV-1
   8577..8776    -  promoter       CMV promoter: human cytomegalovirus (CMV) immediate early promoter
   8777..9156    -  enhancer       CMV enhancer: human cytomegalovirus immediate early enhancer
   9311..9363    +  misc_feature   bom (fragment): basis of mobility region from pBR322
   9422..9526    +  promoter       AmpR promoter: bla
   9527..10387   +  CDS            AmpR: β-lactamase; bla; confers resistance to ampicillin, carbenicillin, and related antibiotics
>Addgene plasmid #215013 | pHAGE pGK ERFlux (Bip-HaloTag7-mGFP-KDEL-STOP) | addgene full sequence | sequence record 429268 | Addgene NGS Result
TTGAGATCCTTTTTTTCTGCGCGTAATCTGCTGCTTGCAAACAAAAAAACCACCGCTACCAGCGGTGGTT
TGTTTGCCGGATCAAGAGCTACCAACTCTTTTTCCGAAGGTAACTGGCTTCAGCAGAGCGCAGATACCAA
ATACTGTTCTTCTAGTGTAGCCGTAGTTAGGCCACCACTTCAAGAACTCTGTAGCACCGCCTACATACCT
CGCTCTGCTAATCCTGTTACCAGTGGCTGCTGCCAGTGGCGATAAGTCGTGTCTTACCGGGTTGGACTCA
AGACGATAGTTACCGGATAAGGCGCAGCGGTCGGGCTGAACGGGGGGTTCGTGCACACAGCCCAGCTTGG
AGCGAACGACCTACACCGAACTGAGATACCTACAGCGTGAGCTATGAGAAAGCGCCACGCTTCCCGAAGG
GAGAAAGGCGGACAGGTATCCGGTAAGCGGCAGGGTCGGAACAGGAGAGCGCACGAGGGAGCTTCCAGGG
GGAAACGCCTGGTATCTTTATAGTCCTGTCGGGTTTCGCCACCTCTGACTTGAGCGTCGATTTTTGTGAT
GCTCGTCAGGGGGGCGGAGCCTATGGAAAAACGCCAGCAACGCGGCCTTTTTACGGTTCCTGGCCTTTTG
CTGGCCTTTTGCTCACATGTTCTTTCCTGCGTTATCCCCTGATTCTGTGGATAACCGTATTACCGCCTTT
GAGTGAGCTGATACCGCTCGCCGCAGCCGAACGACCGAGCGCAGCGAGTCAGTGAGCGAGGAAGCGGAAG
AGCGCCCAATACGCAAACCGCCTCTCCCCGCGCGTTGGCCGATTCATTAATGCAGCTGGCACGACAGGTT
TCCCGACTGGAAAGCGGGCAGTGAGCGCAACGCAATTAATGTGAGTTAGCTCACTCATTAGGCACCCCAG
GCTTTACACTTTATGCTTCCGGCTCGTATGTTGTGTGGAATTGTGAGCGGATAACAATTTCACACAGGAA
ACAGCTATGACCATGATTACGCCAAGCTCTAGCTAGAGGTCGACGGTATACAGACATGATAAGATACATT
GATGAGTTTGGACAAACCACAACTAGAATGCAGTGAAAAAAATGCTTTATTTGTGAAATTTGTGATGCTA
TTGCTTTATTTGTAACCATTATAAGCTGCAATAAACAAGTTGGGGTGGGCGAAGAACTCCAGCATGAGAT
CCCCGCGCTGGAGGATCATCCAGCCGGCGTCCCGGAAAACGATTCCGAAGCCCAACCTTTCATAGAAGGC
GGCGGTGGAATCGAAATCTCGTAGCACGTGTCAGTCCTGCTCCTCGGCCACGAAGTGCACGCAGTTGCCG
GCCGGGTCGCGCAGGGCGAACTCCCGCCCCCACGGCTGCTCGCCGATCTCGGTCATGGCCGGCCCGGAGG
CGTCCCGGAAGTTCGTGGACACGACCTCCGACCACTCGGCGTACAGCTCGTCCAGGCCGCGCACCCACAC
CCAGGCCAGGGTGTTGTCCGGCACCACCTGGTCCTGGACCGCGCTGATGAACAGGGTCACGTCGTCCCGG
ACCACACCGGCGAAGTCGTCCTCCACGAAGTCCCGGGAGAACCCGAGCCGGTCGGTCCAGAACTCGACCG
CTCCGGCGACGTCGCGCGCGGTGAGCACCGGAACGGCACTGGTCAACTTGGCCATGGTTTAGTTCCTCAC
CTTGTCGTATTATACTATGCCGATATACTATGCCGATGATTAATTGTCAACACGTGCTGATCAGATCCGA
AAATGGATATACAAGCTCCCGGGAGCTTTTTGCAAAAGCCTAGGCCTCCAAAAAAGCCTCCTCACTACTT
CTGGAATAGCTCAGAGGCAGAGGCGGCCTCGGCCTCTGCATAAATAAAAAAAATTAGTCAGCCATGGGGC
GGAGAATGGGCGGAACTGGGCGGAGTTAGGGGCGGGATGGGCGGAGTTAGGGGCGGGACTATGGTTGCTG
ACTAATTGAGATGCATGCTTTGCATACTTCTGCCTGCTGGGGAGCCTGGGGACTTTCCACACCTGGTTGC
TGACTAATTGAGATGCATGCTTTGCATACTTCTGCCTGCTGGGGAGCCTGGGGACTTTCCACACCCTAAC
TGACACACATTCCACAGAATTAATTCGCGTTAAATTTTTGTTAAATCAGCTCATTTTTTAACCAATAGGC
CGAAATCGGCAAAATCCCTTATAAATCAAAAGAATAGACCGAGATAGGGT
[37 nt withheld, positions 2221-2257]
AAAGAACGTGGACTCCAACGTCAAAGG
[49 nt withheld, positions 2285-2333]
T
[91 nt withheld, positions 2335-2425]
G
[124 nt withheld, positions 2427-2550]
GGGGATACCCCCTAGAGCCCCAGCTGGTTCTTTCCGCCTCAGAAGCCATAGAGCCCACCGCATCCCCAGC
ATGCCTGCTATTGTCTTCCCAATCCTCCCCCTTGCTGTCCTGCCCCACCCCACCCCCCAGAATAGAATGA
CACCTACTCAGACAATGCGATGCAATTTCCTCATTTTATTAGGAAAGGACAGTGGGAGTGGCACCTTCCA
GGGTCAAGGAAGGCACGGGGGAGGGGCAAACAACAGATGGCTGGCAACTAGAAGGCACAGTCGAGGCTGA
TCAGCGGGTTTAAACGGGCCCTGCTAGAGATTTTCCACACTGACTAAAAGGGTCTGAGGGATCTCTAGTT
ACCAGAGTCACACAACAGACGGGCACACACTACTTGAAGCACTCAAGGCAAGCTTTATTGAGGCTTAAGC
AGTGGGTTCCCTAGTTAGCCAGAGAGCTCCCAGGCTCAGATCTGGTCTAACCAGAGAGACCCAGTACAAG
CAAAAAGCAGATCTTGTCTTCGTTGGGAGTGAATTAGCCCTTCCAGTCCCCCCTTTTCTTTTAAAAAGTG
GCTAAGATCTACAGCTGCCTTGTAAGTCATTGGTCTTAAAGTCGACGCGGGGAGGCGGCCCAAAGGGAGA
TCCGACTCGTCTGAGGGCGAAGGCGAAGACGCGGAAGAGGCCGCAGAGCCGGCAGCAGGCCGCGGGAAGG
AAGGTCCGCTGGATTGAGGGCCGAAGGGACGTAGCAGAAGGACGTCCCGCGCAGAATCCAGGTGGCAACA
CAGGCGAGCAGCCAAGGAAAGGACGATGATTTCCCCGACAACACCACGGAATTGTCAGTGCCCAACAGCC
GAGCCCCTGTCCAGCAGCGGGCAAGGCAGGCGGCGATGAGTTCCGCCGTGGCAATAGGGAGGGGGAAAGC
GAAAGTCCCGGAAAGGAGCTGACAGGTGGTGGCAATGCCCCAACCAGTGGGGGTTGCGTCAGCAAACACA
GTGCACACCACGCCACGTTGCCTGACAACGGGCCACAACTCCTCATAAAGAGACAGCAACCAGGATTTAT
ACAAGGAGGAGAAAATGAAAGCCATACGGGAAGCAATAGCATGATACAAAGGCATTAAAGCAGCGTATCC
ACATAGCGTAAAAGGAGCAACATAGTTAAGAATACCAGTCAATCTTTCACAAATTTTGTAATCCAGAGGT
TGATTTTAGCCCTCCCACACATAACCAGAGGGCAGCAATTCACGAATCCCAACTGCCGTCGGCTGTCCAT
CACTGTCCTTCACTATGGCTTTGATCCCAGGATGCAGATCGAGAAGCACCTGTCGGCACCGTCCGCAGGG
GCTCAAGATGCCCCTGTTCTCATTTCCGATCGCGACGATACAAGTCAGGTTGCCAGCTGCCGCAGCAGCA
GCAGTGCCCAGCACCACGAGTTCTGCACAAGGTCCCCCAGTAAAATGATATACATTGACACCAGTGAAGA
TGCGGCCGTCGCTAGAGAGAGCTGCGCTGGCGACGCTGTAGTCTTCAGAGATGGGGATGCTGTTGATTGT
AGCCGTTGCTCTTTCAATGAGGGTGGATTCTTCTTGAGACAAAGGCTTGGCCATGGTGGCAGCGCTCTAG
AACCGGTCCTGTGTTCTGGCGGCAAACCCGTTGCGAAAAAGAACGTTCACGGCGACTACTGCACTTATAT
ACGGTTCTCCCCCACCCTCGGGAAAAAGGCGGAGCCAGTACACGACATCACTTTCCCAGTTTACCCCGCG
CCACCTTCTCTAGGCACCGGATCAATTGCCGACCCCTCCCCCCAACTTCTCGGGGACTGTGGGCGATGTG
CGCTCTGCCCACTGACGGGCACCGGAGCCAATTCCCACTCCTTTCAAGACCTAGCTAGTCCTGCAGGTTC
GCTACCTTAGGACCGTTATAGTTACGCTCGAGGTTTAAACTCATTAAACCACTTTGTACAAGAAAGCTGG
GTTTATCAGAGCTCATCTTTTGAATTCTTGTACAGCTCGTCCATGCCGAGAGTGATCCCGGCGGCGGTCA
CGAACTCCAGCAGGACCATGTGATCGCGCTTCTCGTTGGGGTCTTTGCTCAGTTTGGACTGGGTGCTCAG
GTAGTGGTTGTCGGGCAGCAGCACGGGGCCGTCGCCGATGGGGGTGTTCTGCTGGTAGTGGTCGGCGAGC
TGCACGCTGCCGTCCTCGATGTTGTGGCGGATCTTGAAGTTCACCTTGATGCCGTTCTTCTGCTTGTCGG
CCATGATATAGACGTTGTGGCTGTTGTAGTTGTACTCCAGCTTGTGCCCCAGGATGTTGCCGTCCTCCTT
GAAGTCGATGCCCTTCAGCTCGATGCGGTTCACCAGGGTGTCGCCCTCGAACTTCACCTCGGCGCGGGTC
TTGTAGTTGCCGTCGTCCTTGAAGAAGATGGTGCGCTCCTGGACGTAGCCTTCGGGCATGGCGGACTTGA
AGAAGTCGTGCTGCTTCATGTGGTCGGGGTAGCGGCTGAAGCACTGCACGCCGTAGGTCAGGGTGGTCAC
GAGGGTGGGCCAGGGCACGGGCAGCTTGCCGGTGGTGCAGATGAACTTCAGGGTCAGCTTGCCGTAGGTG
GCATCGCCCTCGCCCTCGCCGGACACGCTGAACTTGTGGCCGTTTACGTCGCCGTCCAGCTCGACCAGGA
TGGGCACCACCCCGGTGAACAGCTCCTCGCCCTTGCTCACCTCGAGACCGGAAATCTCCAGAGTAGACAG
CCAGCGCGCGATCTCGCTGCCGATCAGGTCCGGGTTGTCTTCTTGCAGCAGATTCAGACCTGGGCCGATG
TCCACAGCCTTGCAGTTAGGCAGGCTTTTGGCCAGGCGAGCGGCTTCGGCCGGTGGGATCAGAACGCCTG
GGGTGCCCCAGAACAGCAGCTTCGGGACAGGGGACTGGTGCAGCCAGTCCATGTATTCTTCGACCAGCGC
GACGATGTTCGCTGGCTCACCGGCGATTGGCAGCTCGTTTGGGAAGCGCCACAGTGGCTCGCGGTCAACA
GGATTCAGGAACGGCTCGCGGTAATGGTCCATCTCGACTTCAGTCAGCGGGCGGACGACACCCATCGGCA
GCGTACCCTCGATAAAAACGTTCTGATCGATGATCAGCTTGCGGCCGACGTCGGTGGTGCGGAAGGCCTG
GAAGGTCTCGCGGGCAAATTCTGGCCATTCGTCCCAGGTCGGGATAGGGCGGATGAACTCCATAAATGCA
ATACCTTTGACGCGCTCTGGATTGCGCTTGGCCCAGTGGAAACCCAGAGCGGAGCCCCAGTCGTGAATGA
CCAGGACGACCTCTTCCAGACCCAGGGCTTCGATGAAGGCATCCATGAAGCGGACGTGGTCGTCGAAGAA
ATAACCCAGGTCTGGTTTGTCGGATTTGCCCATACCGATCAGGTCTGGAGCAATGCAGCGATGGGTCGGT
GCAACATGCGGGATGATGTTGCGCCACACGTAGGAGGAGGTCGGGTTACCGTGCAGGAACAGCACAGGGG
TGCCATCGCGCGGACCAACATCGACGTAGTGCATGCGCTCGCCCAGGACTTCCACATAATGGGGGTCGAA
TGGAAAGCCAGTACCGATTTCGGATCCGAGCGAGAGGCCAACAAAGGCCACGACGGCCAGTAATATGCAT
AACTTCATGGTGGCGGAGCCTGCTTTTTTGTACAAACTTGTTTCGAACGAAAGGCCCGGAGATGAGGAAG
AGGAGAACAGCGCGGCAGACGTGCGCTTTTGAAGCGTGCAGAATGCCGGGCCTCCGGAGGACCTTCGGGC
GCCCGCCCCGCCCCTGAGCCCGCCCCTGAGCCCGCCCCCGGACCCACCCCTTCCCAGCCTCTGAGCCCAG
AAAGCGAAGGAGCAAAGCTGCTATTGGCCGCTGCCCCAAAGGCCTACCCGCTTCCATTGCTCAGCGGTGC
TGTCCATCTGCACGAGACTAGTGAGACGTGCTACTTCCATTTGTCACGTCCTGCACGACGCGAGCTGCGG
GGCGGGGGGGAACTTCCTGACTAGGGGAGGAGTAGAAGGTGGCGCGAAGGGGCCACCAAAGAACGGAGCC
GGTTGGCGCCTACCGGTGGATGTGGAATGTGTGCGAGGCCAGAGGCCACTTGTGTAGCGCCAAGTGCCCA
GCGGGGCTGCTAAAGCGCATGCTCCAGACTGCCTTGGGAAAAGCGCCTCCCCTACCCATAGGGATAACAG
GGTAATATAGGCGGCCGCGTAGATGGCGCGCCGGTACCTTAATTAACCAAACTGGATCTCTGCTGTCCCT
GTAATAAACCCGAAAATTTTGAATTTTTGTAATTTGTTTTTGTAATTCTTTAGTTTGTATGTCTGTTGCT
ATTATGTCTACTATTCTTTCCCCTGCACTGTACCCCCCAATCCCCCCTTTTCTTTTAAAATTGTGGATGA
ATACTGCCATTTGTCTGCAGAATTGGCGCACGCAGTGCCGATCCGTTCACTAATCGAATGGATCTGTCTC
TGTCTCTCTCTCCACCTTCTTCTTCTATTCCTTCGGGCCTGTCGGGTCCCCTCGGGGTTGGGAGGTGGGT
CTGAAACGATAATGGTGAATATCCCTGCCTAACTCTATTCACTATAGAAAGTACAGCAAAAACTATTCTT
AAACCTACCAAGCCTCCTACTATCATTATGAATAATTTTATATACCACAGCCAATTTGTTATGTTAAACC
AATTCCACAAACTTGCCCATTTATCTAATTCCAATAATTCTTGTTCATTCTTTTCTTGCTGGTTTTGCGA
TTCTTCAATTAAGGAGTGTATTAAGCTTGTGTAATTGTTAATTTCTCTGTCCCACTCCATCCAGGTCGTG
TGATTCCAAATCTGTTCCAGAGATTTATTACTCCAACTAGCATTCCAAGGCACAGCAGTGGTGCAAATGA
GTTTTCCAGAGCAACCCCAAATCCCCAGGAGCTGTTGATCCTTTAGGTATCTTTCCACAGCCAGGATTCT
TGCCTGGAGCTGCTTGATGCCCCAGACTGTGAGTTGCAACAGATGCTGTTGCGCCTCAATAGCCCTCAGC
AAATTGTTCTGCTGCTGCACTATACCAGACAATAATTGTCTGGCCTGTACCGTCAGCGTCATTGACGCTG
CGCCCATAGTGCTTCCTGCTGCTCCCAAGAACCCAAGGAACAAAGCTCCTATTCCCACTGCTCTTTTTTC
TCTCTGCACCACTCTTCTCTTTGCCTTGGTGGGTGCTACTCCTAATGGTTCAATTTTTACTACTTTATAT
TTATATAATTCACTTCTCCAATTGTCCCTCATATCTCCTCCTCCAGGTCTGAAGATCAGCGGCCGGCCGC
TTGCTGTGCGGTGGTCTTACTTTTGTTTTGCTCTTCCTCTATCTTGTCTAAAGCTTCCTTGGTGTCTTTT
ATCTCTATCCTTTGATGCACACAATAGAGGGTTGCTACTGTATTATATAATGATCTAAGTTCTTCTGATC
CTGTCTGAAGGGATGGTTGTAGCTGTCCCAGTATTTGTCTACAGCCTTCTGATGTTTCTAACAGGCCAGG
ATTAACTGCGAATCGTTCTAGCTCCCTGCTTGCCCATACTATATGTTTTAATTTATATTTTTTCTTTCCC
CCTGGCCTTAACCGAATTTTTTCCCATCGCGATCTAATTCTCCCCCGCTTAATACTGACGCTCTCGCACC
CATCTCTCTCCTTCTAGCCTCCGCTAGTCAAAATTTTTGGCGTACTCACCAGTCGCCGCCCCTCGCCTCT
TGCCGTGCGCGCTTCAGCAAGCCGAGTCCTGCGTCGAGAGAGCTCCTCTGGTTTCCCTTTCGCTTTCAAG
TCCCTGTTCGGGCGCCACTGCTAGAGATTTTCCACACTGACTAAAAGGGTCTGAGGGATCTCTAGTTACC
AGAGTCACACAACAGACGGGCACACACTACTTGAAGCACTCAAGGCAAGCTTTATTGAGGCTTAAGCAGT
GGGTTCCCTAGTTAGCCAGAGAGCTCCCAGGCTCAGATCTGGTCTAACCAGAGAGACCCAGTACAGGCAA
AACGCGCTGCTTATATAGACCTCCCACCGTACACGCCTACCGCCCATTTGCGTCAATGGGGCGGAGTTGT
TACGACATTTTGGAAAGTCCCGTTGATTTTGGTGCCAAAACAAACTCCCATTGACGTCAATGGGGTGGAG
ACTTGGAAATCCCCGTGAGTCAAACCGCTATCCACGCCCATTGATGTACTGCCAAAACCGCATCACCATG
GTAATAGCGATGACTAATACGTAGATGTACTGCCAAGTAGGAAAGTCCCATAAGGTCATGTACTGGGCAT
AATGCCAGGCGGGCCATTTACCGTCATTGACGTCAATAGGGGGCGTACTTGGCATATGATACACTTGATG
TACTGCCAAGTGGGCAGTTTACCGTAAATACTCCACCCATTGACGTCAATGGAAAGTCCCTATTGGCGTT
ACTATGGGAACATACGTCATTATTGACGTCAATGGGCGGGGGTCGTTGGGCGGTCAGCCAGGCGGGCCAT
TTACCGTAAGTTATGTAACGCGGAACTCCATATATGGGCTATGAACTAATGACCCCGTAATTGATTACTA
TTAATAACTAGTCAATAATCAATGTCAACGCGTATATCTGGCCCGTACATCGCGAAGCAGCGCAAAACGC
CTAACCCTAAGCAGATTCTTCATGCAATTGTCGGTCAAGCCTTGCCTTGTTGTAGCTTAAATTTTGCTCG
CGCACTACTCAGCGACCTCCAACACACAAGCAGGGAGCAGATACTGGCTTAACTATGCGGCATCAGAGCA
GATTGTACTGAGAGTGCACCATAGGGGATCGGGAGATCTCCCGATCCGTCGACGTCAGGTGGCACTTTTC
GGGGAAATGTGCGCGGAACCCCTATTTGTTTATTTTTCTAAATACATTCAAATATGTATCCGCTCATGAG
ACAATAACCCTGATAAATGCTTCAATAATATTGAAAAAGGAAGAGTATGAGTATTCAACATTTCCGTGTC
GCCCTTATTCCCTTTTTTGCGGCATTTTGCCTTCCTGTTTTTGCTCACCCAGAAACGCTGGTGAAAGTAA
AAGATGCTGAAGATCAGTTGGGTGCACGAGTGGGTTACATCGAACTGGATCTCAACAGCGGTAAGATCCT
TGAGAGTTTTCGCCCCGAAGAACGTTTTCCAATGATGAGCACTTTTAAAGTTCTGCTATGTGGCGCGGTA
TTATCCCGTATTGACGCCGGGCAAGAGCAACTCGGTCGCCGCATACACTATTCTCAGAATGACTTGGTTG
AGTACTCACCAGTCACAGAAAAGCATCTTACGGATGGCATGACAGTAAGAGAATTATGCAGTGCTGCCAT
AACCATGAGTGATAACACTGCGGCCAACTTACTTCTGACAACGATCGGAGGACCGAAGGAGCTAACCGCT
TTTTTGCACAACATGGGGGATCATGTAACTCGCCTTGATCGTTGGGAACCGGAGCTGAATGAAGCCATAC
CAAACGACGAGCGTGACACCACGATGCCTGTAGCAATGGCAACAACGTTGCGCAAACTATTAACTGGCGA
ACTACTTACTCTAGCTTCCCGGCAACAATTAATAGACTGGATGGAGGCGGATAAAGTTGCAGGACCACTT
CTGCGCTCGGCCCTTCCGGCTGGCTGGTTTATTGCTGATAAATCTGGAGCCGGTGAGCGTGGGTCTCGCG
GTATCATTGCAGCACTGGGGCCAGATGGTAAGCCCTCCCGTATCGTAGTTATCTACACGACGGGGAGTCA
GGCAACTATGGATGAACGAAATAGACAGATCGCTGAGATAGGTGCCTCACTGATTAAGCATTGGTAACTG
TCAGACCAAGTTTACTCATATATACTTTAGATTGATTTAAAACTTCATTTTTAATTTAAAAGGATCTAGG
TGAAGATCCTTTTTGATAATCTCATGACCAAAATCCCTTAACGTGAGTTTTCGTTCCACTGAGCGTCAGA
CCCCGTAGAAAAGATCAAAGGATCTTC
