>Addgene plasmid #215013 | pHAGE pGK ERFlux (Bip-HaloTag7-mGFP-KDEL-STOP) | depositor partial sequence | sequence record 419315 | ERFlux reporter
ATGAAGTTATGCATATTACTGGCCGTCGTGGCCTTTGTTGGCCTCTCGCTCGGATCCGAAATCGGTACTG
GCTTTCCATTCGACCCCCATTATGTGGAAGTCCTGGGCGAGCGCATGCACTACGTCGATGTTGGTCCGCG
CGATGGCACCCCTGTGCTGTTCCTGCACGGTAACCCGACCTCCTCCTACGTGTGGCGCAACATCATCCCG
CATGTTGCACCGACCCATCGCTGCATTGCTCCAGACCTGATCGGTATGGGCAAATCCGACAAACCAGACC
TGGGTTATTTCTTCGACGACCACGTCCGCTTCATGGATGCCTTCATCGAAGCCCTGGGTCTGGAAGAGGT
CGTCCTGGTCATTCACGACTGGGGCTCCGCTCTGGGTTTCCACTGGGCCAAGCGCAATCCAGAGCGCGTC
AAAGGTATTGCATTTATGGAGTTCATCCGCCCTATCCCGACCTGGGACGAATGGCCAGAATTTGCCCGCG
AGACCTTCCAGGCCTTCCGCACCACCGACGTCGGCCGCAAGCTGATCATCGATCAGAACGTTTTTATCGA
GGGTACGCTGCCGATGGGTGTCGTCCGCCCGCTGACTGAAGTCGAGATGGACCATTACCGCGAGCCGTTC
CTGAATCCTGTTGACCGCGAGCCACTGTGGCGCTTCCCAAACGAGCTGCCAATCGCCGGTGAGCCAGCGA
ACATCGTCGCGCTGGTCGAAGAATACATGGACTGGCTGCACCAGTCCCCTGTCCCGAAGCTGCTGTTCTG
GGGCACCCCAGGCGTTCTGATCCCACCGGCCGAAGCCGCTCGCCTGGCCAAAAGCCTGCCTAACTGCAAG
GCTGTGGACATCGGCCCAGGTCTGAATCTGCTGCAAGAAGACAACCCGGACCTGATCGGCAGCGAGATCG
CGCGCTGGCTGTCTACTCTGGAGATTTCCGGTCTCGAGGTGAGCAAGGGCGAGGAGCTGTTCACCGGGGT
GGTGCCCATCCTGGTCGAGCTGGACGGCGACGTAAACGGCCACAAGTTCAGCGTGTCCGGCGAGGGCGAG
GGCGATGCCACCTACGGCAAGCTGACCCTGAAGTTCATCTGCACCACCGGCAAGCTGCCCGTGCCCTGGC
CCACCCTCGTGACCACCCTGACCTACGGCGTGCAGTGCTTCAGCCGCTACCCCGACCACATGAAGCAGCA
CGACTTCTTCAAGTCCGCCATGCCCGAAGGCTACGTCCAGGAGCGCACCATCTTCTTCAAGGACGACGGC
AACTACAAGACCCGCGCCGAGGTGAAGTTCGAGGGCGACACCCTGGTGAACCGCATCGAGCTGAAGGGCA
TCGACTTCAAGGAGGACGGCAACATCCTGGGGCACAAGCTGGAGTACAACTACAACAGCCACAACGTCTA
TATCATGGCCGACAAGCAGAAGAACGGCATCAAGGTGAACTTCAAGATCCGCCACAACATCGAGGACGGC
AGCGTGCAGCTCGCCGACCACTACCAGCAGAACACCCCCATCGGCGACGGCCCCGTGCTGCTGCCCGACA
ACCACTACCTGAGCACCCAGTCCAAACTGAGCAAAGACCCCAACGAGAAGCGCGATCACATGGTCCTGCT
GGAGTTCGTGACCGCCGCCGGGATCACTCTCGGCATGGACGAGCTGTACAAGAATTCAAAAGATGAGCTC
TGATAA
